Addgene plasmid #166773: pcDNA3.1-Beta4
Purpose: Encodes a Gbeta subunit as a "non-optimal" component of a BRET2 biosensor for studying heterotrimeric G protein dissociation
Depositing lab: Bryan Roth. Depositing organization: University of North Carolina at Chapel Hill. Publication: TRUPATH, an open-source biosensor platform for interrogating the GPCR transducerome. Olsen RHJ, DiBerto JF, English JG, Glaudin AM, Krumm BE, Slocum ST, Che T, Gavin AC, McCorvy JD, Roth BL, Strachan RT. Nat Chem Biol. 2020 May 4. pii: 10.1038/s41589-020-0535-8. doi: 10.1038/s41589-020-0535-8. PubMed 32367019.
Backbone
  Vector backbone: pcDNA3.1
  Backbone manufacturer: Invitrogen
  Backbone size w/o insert (bp): 5353
  Vector type: Mammalian Expression
  Selectable markers: Neomycin (select with G418)
Growth in bacteria
  Bacterial resistance: Ampicillin, 100 μg/mL
  Growth temperature: 37°C
  Growth strain: NEB Stable
  Copy number: High Copy
Gene/Insert
  Gene/Insert name: GNB4
  Species: H. sapiens (human)
  Entrez Gene: GNB4 (a.k.a. CMTD1F, HG2B)
  Promoter: CMV
  Cloning method: Gibson Cloning
  Sequencing primers: 5′ CGCAAATGGGCGGTAGGCGTG; 3′ TAGAAGGCACAGTCGAGG
Terms and licenses: Academic/Nonprofit Terms; Industry Terms: Not Available to Industry
Depositor comments: These plasmids were generated as part of the Illuminating the Druggable Genome (IDG) program sponsored by the NIH Common Fund. The goal of this program is to identify, gather, and distribute information and resources for proteins that currently are not well-studied yet belong to commonly drug-targeted protein families: protein kinases, non-olfactory G-protein coupled receptors (GPCRs), and ion channels. The IDG program is designed to develop fundamental research tools for understudied proteins, elucidate their function, and disseminate the IDG-related resources and data to the greater scientific community.
How to cite: pcDNA3.1-Beta4 was a gift from Bryan Roth (Addgene plasmid # 166773 ; http://n2t.net/addgene:166773 ; RRID:Addgene_166773)
