[The description below was written by a language model from this plasmid's Addgene catalogue record and pLannotate feature annotations shown in this document.]
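Description:
pcDNA3.1-Beta4 is a mammalian expression plasmid built on the Invitrogen pcDNA3.1 backbone that carries the human GNB4 coding sequence, encoding the G protein β4 subunit. In the 6,364-nt full-sequence record, the open reading frame (about 1 kb) sits downstream of the human cytomegalovirus immediate-early enhancer and promoter and is followed by the bovine growth hormone polyadenylation signal, an arrangement that gives strong constitutive expression after transfection into mammalian cells. A T7 promoter lies between the CMV promoter and the insert. The automated annotation matched the insert to the mouse Gnb4 protein entry, whereas the catalogue lists the species as human; this most likely reflects the high conservation of Gβ subunits rather than a real discrepancy. No epitope tag or fusion reporter is annotated on the insert.

The plasmid is propagated in E. coli through a high-copy ColE1/pUC-type origin with ampicillin resistance from β-lactamase, and it also carries an f1 phage origin. For selection in mammalian cells, an SV40 enhancer/early promoter drives the neomycin phosphotransferase gene, terminated by an SV40 poly(A) signal, allowing G418 selection. Several short fragment hits in the table (truncated HIV-1 LTR, ble, lacI, RSF ori, bom) appear to be backbone remnants or partial matches rather than functional elements.

The construct belongs to the TRUPATH open-source platform of BRET2 biosensors, which report heterotrimeric G protein dissociation downstream of GPCR activation. It supplies an unlabelled Gβ subunit and is described as a "non-optimal" component, meaning it is not part of the preferred subunit combinations. It was produced under an NIH programme developing tools for understudied druggable proteins.
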