Features (pLannotate 1.2.2; 21 found; start..end, strand, type, name):
     66..654     -  rep_origin     ori: high-copy-number ColE1/pMB1/pBR322/pUC origin of replication
    825..1685    -  CDS            AmpR: β-lactamase; bla; confers resistance to ampicillin, carbenicillin, and related antibiotics
   1686..1790    -  promoter       AmpR promoter: bla
   1849..1901    -  misc_feature   bom (fragment): basis of mobility region from pBR322
   2056..2435    +  enhancer       CMV enhancer: human cytomegalovirus immediate early enhancer
   2436..2639    +  promoter       CMV promoter: human cytomegalovirus (CMV) immediate early promoter
   2635..2668    +  LTR            5' LTR (truncated) (fragment): truncated 5' long terminal repeat (LTR) from HIV-1
   2684..2702    +  promoter       T7 promoter: promoter for bacteriophage T7 RNA polymerase
   2722..3741    +  CDS            Gnb4: GBB4_MOUSE - Experimental evidence at protein level: Swiss-Prot protein existence level 1. Guanine nucleotide-binding proteins (G proteins) are involved as a modulator or transducer in various transmembrane signaling systems. The beta and gamma chains are required for the GTPase activity, for replacement of GDP by GTP, and for G protein-effector interaction. From Mus musculus (Mouse).
   3782..4006    +  polyA_signal   bGH poly(A) signal: bovine growth hormone polyadenylation signal
   4010..4031    +  promoter       SV40 promoter (fragment): SV40 enhancer and early promoter
   4052..4480    +  rep_origin     f1 ori (sequence partly withheld): f1 bacteriophage origin of replication; arrow indicates direction of (+) strand synthesis
   4494..4823    +  promoter       SV40 promoter: SV40 enhancer and early promoter
   4890..5681    +  CDS            neo: KKA2_KLEPN - Also known as kan, nptII. Experimental evidence at protein level: Swiss-Prot protein existence level 1. Resistance to kanamycin, neomycin, paromomycin, ribostamycin, butirosin and gentamicin B. From Klebsiella pneumoniae.
   5705..5863    +  CDS            ble (fragment): BLE_KLEPN - Experimental evidence at protein level: Swiss-Prot protein existence level 1. Binding protein with a strong affinity to the bleomycin family of antibiotics. Binds to CL990; an antimitotic-antibiotic compound. From Klebsiella pneumoniae.
   5858..5979    +  polyA_signal   SV40 poly(A) signal: SV40 polyadenylation signal
   6052..6068    -  protein_bind   lac operator: The lac repressor binds to the lac operator to inhibit transcription in E. coli. This inhibition can be relieved by adding lactose or isopropyl-β-D-thiogalactopyranoside (IPTG). lac repressor encoded by lacI
   6076..6106    -  promoter       lac promoter: promoter for the E. coli lac operon
   6121..6142    -  protein_bind   CAP binding site: CAP binding activates transcription in the presence of cAMP. E. coli catabolite activator protein
   6155..6247    -  CDS            lacI (fragment): lac repressor; lacI; The lac repressor binds to the lac operator to inhibit transcription in E. coli. This inhibition can be relieved by adding lactose or isopropyl-β-D-thiogalactopyranoside (IPTG).
   6249..6357    -  rep_origin     RSF ori (fragment): Plasmids containing the RSF 1030 origin of replication can be propagated in E. coli cells that contain additional plasmids with compatible origins.
>Addgene plasmid #166773 | pcDNA3.1-Beta4 | addgene full sequence | sequence record 330984 | Addgene NGS Result
AAGAACATGTGAGCAAAAGGCCAGCAAAAGGCCAGGAACCGTAAAAAGGCCGCGTTGCTGGCGTTTTTCC
ATAGGCTCCGCCCCCCTGACGAGCATCACAAAAATCGACGCTCAAGTCAGAGGTGGCGAAACCCGACAGG
ACTATAAAGATACCAGGCGTTTCCCCCTGGAAGCTCCCTCGTGCGCTCTCCTGTTCCGACCCTGCCGCTT
ACCGGATACCTGTCCGCCTTTCTCCCTTCGGGAAGCGTGGCGCTTTCTCATAGCTCACGCTGTAGGTATC
TCAGTTCGGTGTAGGTCGTTCGCTCCAAGCTGGGCTGTGTGCACGAACCCCCCGTTCAGCCCGACCGCTG
CGCCTTATCCGGTAACTATCGTCTTGAGTCCAACCCGGTAAGACACGACTTATCGCCACTGGCAGCAGCC
ACTGGTAACAGGATTAGCAGAGCGAGGTATGTAGGCGGTGCTACAGAGTTCTTGAAGTGGTGGCCTAACT
ACGGCTACACTAGAAGAACAGTATTTGGTATCTGCGCTCTGCTGAAGCCAGTTACCTTCGGAAAAAGAGT
TGGTAGCTCTTGATCCGGCAAACAAACCACCGCTGGTAGCGGTGGTTTTTTTGTTTGCAAGCAGCAGATT
ACGCGCAGAAAAAAAGGATCTCAAGAAGATCCTTTGATCTTTTCTACGGGGTCTGACGCTCAGTGGAACG
AAAACTCACGTTAAGGGATTTTGGTCATGAGATTATCAAAAAGGATCTTCACCTAGATCCTTTTAAATTA
AAAATGAAGTTTTAAATCAATCTAAAGTATATATGAGTAAACTTGGTCTGACAGTTACCAATGCTTAATC
AGTGAGGCACCTATCTCAGCGATCTGTCTATTTCGTTCATCCATAGTTGCCTGACTCCCCGTCGTGTAGA
TAACTACGATACGGGAGGGCTTACCATCTGGCCCCAGTGCTGCAATGATACCGCGAGACCCACGCTCACC
GGCTCCAGATTTATCAGCAATAAACCAGCCAGCCGGAAGGGCCGAGCGCAGAAGTGGTCCTGCAACTTTA
TCCGCCTCCATCCAGTCTATTAATTGTTGCCGGGAAGCTAGAGTAAGTAGTTCGCCAGTTAATAGTTTGC
GCAACGTTGTTGCCATTGCTACAGGCATCGTGGTGTCACGCTCGTCGTTTGGTATGGCTTCATTCAGCTC
CGGTTCCCAACGATCAAGGCGAGTTACATGATCCCCCATGTTGTGCAAAAAAGCGGTTAGCTCCTTCGGT
CCTCCGATCGTTGTCAGAAGTAAGTTGGCCGCAGTGTTATCACTCATGGTTATGGCAGCACTGCATAATT
CTCTTACTGTCATGCCATCCGTAAGATGCTTTTCTGTGACTGGTGAGTACTCAACCAAGTCATTCTGAGA
ATAGTGTATGCGGCGACCGAGTTGCTCTTGCCCGGCGTCAATACGGGATAATACCGCGCCACATAGCAGA
ACTTTAAAAGTGCTCATCATTGGAAAACGTTCTTCGGGGCGAAAACTCTCAAGGATCTTACCGCTGTTGA
GATCCAGTTCGATGTAACCCACTCGTGCACCCAACTGATCTTCAGCATCTTTTACTTTCACCAGCGTTTC
TGGGTGAGCAAAAACAGGAAGGCAAAATGCCGCAAAAAAGGGAATAAGGGCGACACGGAAATGTTGAATA
CTCATACTCTTCCTTTTTCAATATTATTGAAGCATTTATCAGGGTTATTGTCTCATGAGCGGATACATAT
TTGAATGTATTTAGAAAAATAAACAAATAGGGGTTCCGCGCACATTTCCCCGAAAAGTGCCACCTGACGT
CGACGGATCGGGAGATCTCCCGATCCCCTATGGTGCACTCTCAGTACAATCTGCTCTGATGCCGCATAGT
TAAGCCAGTATCTGCTCCCTGCTTGTGTGTTGGAGGTCGCTGAGTAGTGCGCGAGCAAAATTTAAGCTAC
AACAAGGCAAGGCTTGACCGACAATTGCATGAAGAATCTGCTTAGGGTTAGGCGTTTTGCGCTGCTTCGC
GATGTACGGGCCAGATATACGCGTTGACATTGATTATTGACTAGTTATTAATAGTAATCAATTACGGGGT
CATTAGTTCATAGCCCATATATGGAGTTCCGCGTTACATAACTTACGGTAAATGGCCCGCCTGGCTGACC
GCCCAACGACCCCCGCCCATTGACGTCAATAATGACGTATGTTCCCATAGTAACGCCAATAGGGACTTTC
CATTGACGTCAATGGGTGGAGTATTTACGGTAAACTGCCCACTTGGCAGTACATCAAGTGTATCATATGC
CAAGTACGCCCCCTATTGACGTCAATGACGGTAAATGGCCCGCCTGGCATTATGCCCAGTACATGACCTT
ATGGGACTTTCCTACTTGGCAGTACATCTACGTATTAGTCATCGCTATTACCATGGTGATGCGGTTTTGG
CAGTACATCAATGGGCGTGGATAGCGGTTTGACTCACGGGGATTTCCAAGTCTCCACCCCATTGACGTCA
ATGGGAGTTTGTTTTGGCACCAAAATCAACGGGACTTTCCAAAATGTCGTAACAACTCCGCCCCATTGAC
GCAAATGGGCGGTAGGCGTGTACGGTGGGAGGTCTATATAAGCAGAGCTCTCTGGCTAACTAGAGAACCC
ACTGCTTACTGGCTTATCGAAATTAATACGACTCACTATAGGGAGACCCAAGCTTGCCACCATGAGCGAG
CTGGAGCAGCTGAGGCAGGAGGCTGAACAGCTTCGGAATCAGATCCAGGATGCTCGGAAGGCCTGCAACG
ATGCCACGCTGGTTCAGATCACGTCTAATATGGACTCCGTGGGCCGAATACAAATGCGAACAAGGCGCAC
GCTGCGTGGCCACCTCGCTAAGATCTACGCCATGCACTGGGGATATGATTCCAGGCTACTAGTCAGTGCT
TCGCAAGATGGAAAATTAATTATTTGGGATAGCTATACGACAAATAAGATGCACGCCATCCCTCTGAGGT
CCTCCTGGGTGATGACCTGTGCCTACGCCCCGTCCGGGAACTACGTTGCCTGTGGAGGCTTGGATAACAT
CTGCTCCATATACAACCTAAAGACCCGAGAGGGGAATGTGCGGGTGAGCCGAGAATTGCCAGGACACACG
GGCTACTTGTCCTGCTGCCGATTCTTAGATGATGGACAAATCATTACAAGTTCGGGAGACACGACTTGTG
CTTTGTGGGACATTGAGACCGGACAGCAGACTACGACCTTCACAGGACACTCGGGTGACGTGATGAGCCT
CTCACTGAGTCCTGACTTGAAGACCTTTGTGTCTGGTGCTTGTGATGCATCCTCAAAGCTGTGGGATATC
CGAGATGGGATGTGTAGACAGTCTTTCACCGGACACATCTCAGACATCAACGCTGTCAGTTTCTTCCCGA
GTGGATATGCCTTTGCCACTGGTTCTGATGATGCCACATGCCGACTCTTTGACCTCCGTGCAGACCAGGA
GCTCCTGCTATACTCTCATGACAATATCATCTGTGGCATTACTTCTGTGGCCTTCTCAAAGAGTGGGCGC
CTCCTGTTAGCCGGCTATGACGACTTCAACTGCAGTGTGTGGGACGCTCTGAAAGGAGGCCGGTCAGGTG
TCCTTGCTGGTCATGACAACCGTGTTAGCTGCTTAGGTGTGACTGATGACGGCATGGCTGTGGCCACTGG
CTCCTGGGACAGTTTTCTTAGAATCTGGAATTGATCTAGAGGGCCCGTTTAAACCCGCTGATCAGCCTCG
ACTGTGCCTTCTAGTTGCCAGCCATCTGTTGTTTGCCCCTCCCCCGTGCCTTCCTTGACCCTGGAAGGTG
CCACTCCCACTGTCCTTTCCTAATAAAATGAGGAAATTGCATCGCATTGTCTGAGTAGGTGTCATTCTAT
TCTGGGGGGTGGGGTGGGGCAGGACAGCAAGGGGGAGGATTGGGAAGACAATAGCAGGCATGCTGGGGAT
GCGGTGGGCTCTATGGCTTCTGAGGCGGAAAGAACCAGCTGGGGCTCTAGGGGGTATCCCC
[124 nt withheld, positions 4052-4175]
C
[91 nt withheld, positions 4177-4267]
A
[49 nt withheld, positions 4269-4317]
CCTTTGACGTTGGAGTCCACGTTCTTT
[37 nt withheld, positions 4345-4381]
ACCCTATCTCGGTCTATTCTTTTGATTTATAAGGGATTTTGCCGATTTCGGCCTATTGGTTAAAAAATGA
GCTGATTTAACAAAAATTTAACGCGAATTAATTCTGTGGAATGTGTGTCAGTTAGGGTGTGGAAAGTCCC
CAGGCTCCCCAGCAGGCAGAAGTATGCAAAGCATGCATCTCAATTAGTCAGCAACCAGGTGTGGAAAGTC
CCCAGGCTCCCCAGCAGGCAGAAGTATGCAAAGCATGCATCTCAATTAGTCAGCAACCATAGTCCCGCCC
CTAACTCCGCCCATCCCGCCCCTAACTCCGCCCAGTTCCGCCCATTCTCCGCCCCATGGCTGACTAATTT
TTTTTATTTATGCAGAGGCCGAGGCCGCCTCTGCCTCTGAGCTATTCCAGAAGTAGTGAGGAGGCTTTTT
TGGAGGCCTAGGCTTTTGCAAAAAGCTCCCGGGAGCTTGTATATCCATTTTCGGATCTGATCAAGAGACA
GGATGAGGATCGTTTCGCATGATTGAACAAGATGGATTGCACGCAGGTTCTCCGGCCGCTTGGGTGGAGA
GGCTATTCGGCTATGACTGGGCACAACAGACAATCGGCTGCTCTGATGCCGCCGTGTTCCGGCTGTCAGC
GCAGGGGCGCCCGGTTCTTTTTGTCAAGACCGACCTGTCCGGTGCCCTGAATGAACTGCAGGACGAGGCA
GCGCGGCTATCGTGGCTGGCCACGACGGGCGTTCCTTGCGCAGCTGTGCTCGACGTTGTCACTGAAGCGG
GAAGGGACTGGCTGCTATTGGGCGAAGTGCCGGGGCAGGATCTCCTGTCATCTCACCTTGCTCCTGCCGA
GAAAGTATCCATCATGGCTGATGCAATGCGGCGGCTGCATACGCTTGATCCGGCTACCTGCCCATTCGAC
CACCAAGCGAAACATCGCATCGAGCGAGCACGTACTCGGATGGAAGCCGGTCTTGTCGATCAGGATGATC
TGGACGAAGAGCATCAGGGGCTCGCGCCAGCCGAACTGTTCGCCAGGCTCAAGGCGCGCATGCCCGACGG
CGAGGATCTCGTCGTGACCCATGGCGATGCCTGCTTGCCGAATATCATGGTGGAAAATGGCCGCTTTTCT
GGATTCATCGACTGTGGCCGGCTGGGTGTGGCGGACCGCTATCAGGACATAGCGTTGGCTACCCGTGATA
TTGCTGAAGAGCTTGGCGGCGAATGGGCTGACCGCTTCCTCGTGCTTTACGGTATCGCCGCTCCCGATTC
GCAGCGCATCGCCTTCTATCGCCTTCTTGACGAGTTCTTCTGAGCGGGACTCTGGGGTTCGAAATGACCG
ACCAAGCGACGCCCAACCTGCCATCACGAGATTTCGATTCCACCGCCGCCTTCTATGAAAGGTTGGGCTT
CGGAATCGTTTTCCGGGACGCCGGCTGGATGATCCTCCAGCGCGGGGATCTCATGCTGGAGTTCTTCGCC
CACCCCAACTTGTTTATTGCAGCTTATAATGGTTACAAATAAAGCAATAGCATCACAAATTTCACAAATA
AAGCATTTTTTTCACTGCATTCTAGTTGTGGTTTGTCCAAACTCATCAATGTATCTTATCATGTCTGTAT
ACCGTCGACCTCTAGCTAGAGCTTGGCGTAATCATGGTCATAGCTGTTTCCTGTGTGAAATTGTTATCCG
CTCACAATTCCACACAACATACGAGCCGGAAGCATAAAGTGTAAAGCCTGGGGTGCCTAATGAGTGAGCT
AACTCACATTAATTGCGTTGCGCTCACTGCCCGCTTTCCAGTCGGGAAACCTGTCGTGCCAGCTGCATTA
ATGAATCGGCCAACGCGCGGGGAGAGGCGGTTTGCGTATTGGGCGCTCTTCCGCTTCCTCGCTCACTGAC
TCGCTGCGCTCGGTCGTTCGGCTGCGGCGAGCGGTATCAGCTCACTCAAAGGCGGTAATACGGTTATCCA
CAGAATCAGGGGATAACGCAGGA
